>Addgene plasmid #134888 | pCAT220 | addgene full sequence | sequence record 269099 | Addgene NGS Result
CTCAATCTCTATTTGACGGCTAGCTCAGTCCTAGGTACAGTGCTAGCGTACTTTAACTTTAAGAAGGAGA
TATACATATGCGTAAAGGAGAAGAACTTTTCACTGGAGTTGTCCCAATTCTTGTTGAATTAGATGGTGAT
GTTAATGGGCACAAATTTTCTGTCAGTGGAGAGGGTGAAGGTGATGCAACATACGGAAAACTTACCCTTA
AATTTATTTGCACTACTGGAAAACTACCTGTTCCATGGCCAACACTTGTCACTACTTTCGGTTATGGTGT
TCAATGCTTTGCGAGATACCCAGATCATATGAAACAGCATGACTTTTTCAAGAGTGCCATGCCCGAAGGT
TATGTACAGGAAAGAACTATATTTTTCAAAGATGACGGGAACTACAAGACACGTGCTGAAGTCAAGTTTG
AAGGTGATACCCTTGTTAATAGAATCGAGTTAAAAGGTATTGATTTTAAAGAAGATGGAAACATTCTTGG
ACACAAATTGGAATACAACTATAACTCACACAATGTATACATCATGGCAGACAAACAAAAGAATGGAATC
AAAGTTAACTTCAAAATTAGACACAACATTGAAGATGGAAGCGTTCAACTAGCAGACCATTATCAACAAA
ATACTCCAATTGGCGATGGCCCTGTCCTTTTACCAGACAACCATTACCTGTCCACACAATCTGCCCTTTC
GAAAGATCCCAACGAAAAGAGAGATCACATGGTCCTTCTTGAGTTTGTAACAGCTGCTGGGATTACACAT
GGCATGGATGAACTATACAAATAATCGACCAGGCATCAAATAAAACGAAAGGCTCAGTCGAAAGACTGGG
CCTTTCGTTTTATCTGTTGTTTGTCGGTGAACGCTCTCTACTAGAGTCACACTGGCTCACCTTCGGGTGG
GCCTTTCTGCGTTTAAAGCGGCGCGCCGTCCCGTCAAGTCAGCGTAATGCTCTGCCAGTGTTACAACCAA
TTAACCAATTCTGATTAGAAAAACTCATCGAGCATCAAATGAAACTGCAATTTATTCATATCAGGATTAT
CAATACCATATTTTTGAAAAAGCCGTTTCTGTAATGAAGGAGAAAACTCACCGAGGCAGTTCCATAGGAT
GGCAAGATCCTGGTATCGGTCTGCGATTCCGACTCGTCCAACATCAATACAACCTATTAATTTCCCCTCG
TCAAAAATAAGGTTATCAAGTGAGAAATCACCATGAGTGACGACTGAATCCGGTGAGAATGGCAAAAGCT
TATGCATTTCTTTCCAGACTTGTTCAACAGGCCAGCCATTACGCTCGTCATCAAAATCACTCGCATCAAC
CAAACCGTTATTCATTCGTGATTGCGCCTGAGCGAGACGAAATACGCGATCGCTGTTAAAAGGACAATTA
CAAACAGGAATCGAATGCAACCGGCGCAGGAACACTGCCAGCGCATCAACAATATTTTCACCTGAATCAG
GATATTCTTCTAATACCTGGAATGCTGTTTTCCCGGGGATCGCAGTGGTGAGTAACCATGCATCATCAGG
AGTACGGATAAAATGCTTGATGGTCGGAAGAGGCATAAATTCCGTCAGCCAGTTTAGTCTGACCATCTCA
TCTGTAACATCATTGGCAACGCTACCTTTGCCATGTTTCAGAAACAACTCTGGCGCATCGGGCTTCCCAT
ACAATCGATAGATTGTCGCACCTGATTGCCCGACATTATCGCGAGCCCATTTATACCCATATAAATCAGC
ATCCATGTTGGAATTTAATCGCGGCCTCGAGCAAGACGTTTCCCGTTGAATATGGCTCATAACACCCCTT
GTATTACTGTTTATGTAAGCAGACAGTTTTATTGTTCATGATGATATATTTTTATCTTGTGCAATGTAAC
ATCAGAGATTTTGAGACACAACGTGGCTTTCCAGGTGGCCGGCCCTTCGCAAAGTCGTGACCGCCTACGG
CGGCTGCGGCGCCCTACGGGCTTGCTCTCCGGGCTTCGCCCTGCGCGGTCGCTGCGCTCCCTTGCCAGCC
CGTGGATATGTGGACGATGGCCGCGAGCGGCCACCGGCTGGCTCGCTTCGCTCGGCCCGTGGACAACCCT
GCTGGACAAGCTGATGGACAGGCTGCGCCTGCCCACGAGCTTGACCACAGGGATTGCCCACCGGCTACCC
AGCCTTCGACCACATACCCACCGGCTCCAACTGCGCGGCCTGCGGCCTTGCCCCATCAATTTTTTTAATT
TTCTCTGGGGAAAAGCCTCCGGCCTGCGGCCTGCGCGCTTCGCTTGCCGGTTGGACACCAAGTGGAAGGC
GGGTCAAGGCTCGCGCAGCGACCGCGCAGCGGCTTGGCCTTGACGCGCCTGGAACGACCCAAGCCTATGC
GAGTGGGGGCAGTCGAAGGGCGAAGCCCGCCCGCCTGCCCCCCGAGCCTCACGGCGGCGAGTGCGGGGGT
TCCAAGGGGGCAGCGCCACCTTGGGCAAGGCCGAAGGCCGCGCAGTCGATCAACAAGCCCCGGAGGGGCC
ACTTTTTGCCGGAGGGGGAGCCGCGCCGAAGGCGTGGGGGAACCCCGCAGGGGTGCCCTTCTTTGGGCAC
CAAAGAACTAGATATAGGGCGAAATGCGAAAGACTTAAAAATCAACAACTTAAAAAAGGGGGGTACGCAA
CAGCTCATTGCGGCACCCCCCGCAATAGCTCATTGCGTAGGTTAAAGAAAATCTGTAATTGACTGCCACT
TTTACGCAACGCATAATTGTTGTCGCGCTGCCGAAAAGTTGCAGCTGATTGCGCATGGTGCCGCAACCGT
GCGGCACCCCTACCGCATGGAGATAAGCATGGCCACGCAGTCCAGAGAAATCGGCATTCAAGCCAAGAAC
AAGCCCGGTCACTGGGTGCAAACGGAACGCAAAGCGCATGAGGCGTGGGCCGGGCTTATTGCGAGGAAAC
CCACGGCGGCAATGCTGCTGCATCACCTCGTGGCGCAGATGGGCCACCAGAACGCCGTGGTGGTCAGCCA
GAAGACACTTTCCAAGCTCATCGGACGTTCTTTGCGGACGGTCCAATACGCAGTCAAGGACTTGGTGGCC
GAGCGCTGGATCTCCGTCGTGAAGCTCAACGGCCCCGGCACCGTGTCGGCCTACGTGGTCAATGACCGCG
TGGCGTGGGGCCAGCCCCGCGACCAGTTGCGCCTGTCGGTGTTCAGTGCCGCCGTGGTGGTTGATCACGA
CGACCAGGACGAATCGCTGTTGGGGCATGGCGACCTGCGCCGCATCCCGACCCTGTATCCGGGCGAGCAG
CAACTACCGACCGGCCCCGGCGAGGAGCCGCCCAGCCAGCCCGGCATTCCGGGCATGGAACCAGACCTGC
CAGCCTTGACCGAAACGGAGGAATGGGAACGGCGCGGGCAGCAGCGCCTGCCGATGCCCGATGAGCCGTG
TTTTCTGGACGATGGCGAGCCGTTGGAGCCGCCGACACGGGTCACGCTGCCGCGCCGGTAGCACTTGGGT
TGCGCAGCAACCCGTAAGTGCGCTGTTCCAGACTATCGGCTGTAGCCGCCTCGCCGCCCTATACCTTGTC
TGGAACTTAATTAAGCCGCTTCTAGAACGT
Features (pLannotate 1.2.2; 8 found; start..end, strand, type, name):
     13..37      +  promoter       J23119(SpeI) promoter (fragment): bacterial promoter (Registry of Standard Biological Parts BBa J23119) modified to end with an SpeI site
     52..70      +  RBS            RBS (fragment): efficient ribosome binding site from bacteriophage T7 gene 10 (Olins and Rangwala, 1989)
     78..791     +  CDS            hfriFP: hfriFP is a fluorescent protein published in 2013, derived from Herbaspirillum frisingense.
    807..878     +  terminator     rrnB T1 terminator: transcription terminator T1 from the E. coli rrnB gene
    894..921     +  terminator     T7Te terminator: phage T7 early transcription terminator
    995..1810    -  CDS            KanR: aminoglycoside phosphotransferase; aph(3')-Ia; confers resistance to kanamycin in bacteria or G418 (Geneticin®) in eukaryotes
   2057..2828    +  rep_origin     pBBR1 oriV: replication origin of the broad-host-range plasmid pBBR1 from Bordetella bronchiseptica; requires the pBBR1 Rep protein for replication
   2829..3491    +  CDS            pBBR1 Rep: replication protein for the broad-host-range plasmid pBBR1 from Bordetella bronchiseptica
