[The description below was written by a language model from this plasmid's Addgene catalogue record and pLannotate feature annotations shown in this document.]
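Description:
pCAT220 is a compact (about 3.6 kb) broad-host-range bacterial expression plasmid derived from pBBR1MCS-2 and assembled from modular parts by Golden Gate cloning. It belongs to the pCAT vector series, which the associated publication describes as a way to overcome inefficient electroporation of Cupriavidus necator H16. Replication depends on the pBBR1 oriV together with the adjacent pBBR1 Rep gene. This self-contained replicon from a Bordetella bronchiseptica plasmid functions in many Gram-negative species and is recorded here as low copy. Selection is by kanamycin, through an aminoglycoside phosphotransferase gene on the opposite strand to the reporter, and the plasmid is propagated in E. coli DH5alpha. The annotation shows no mobilisation functions, consistent with a backbone trimmed for delivery by electroporation, although the record does not state this explicitly.

The payload is a single constitutive reporter unit. A fragment matching the strong synthetic J23119 promoter from the Registry of Standard Biological Parts is followed by a ribosome binding site derived from phage T7 gene 10. This drives a fluorescent protein coding sequence of roughly 700 bp, which is closed off by tandem rrnB T1 and T7Te terminators that insulate the rest of the plasmid from read-through. The catalogue names the insert as synthetic eGFP (941 bp, matching the whole cassette), whereas the automated annotation labels the open reading frame as hfriFP. This discrepancy cannot be resolved without the sequence, and the depositor's eGFP designation is the stated identity. The construct is suited to measuring transformation efficiency and constitutive expression in C. necator and other hosts, and to serving as a synthetic biology chassis vector.
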