Addgene plasmid #134888: pCAT220
Purpose: Bacterial expression
Depositing lab: Thomas Howard. Depositing organization: Newcastle University (UK). Publication: pCAT vectors overcome inefficient electroporation of Cupriavidus necator H16. Azubuike CC, Gatehouse AMR, Howard TP. N Biotechnol. 2021 Nov 25;65:20-30. doi: 10.1016/j.nbt.2021.07.003. Epub 2021 Jul 29. PubMed 34333160.
Backbone
  Vector backbone: pBBR1MCS-2
  Vector type: Bacterial Expression, Synthetic Biology
Growth in bacteria
  Bacterial resistance: Kanamycin, 50 μg/mL
  Growth temperature: 37°C
  Growth strain: DH5alpha
  Copy number: Low Copy
Gene/Insert
  Gene/Insert name: eGFP
  Species: Synthetic
  Insert size (bp): 941
  Cloning method: Unknown
Terms and licenses: Academic/Nonprofit Terms; Industry Terms: Not Available to Industry
Depositor comments: Plasmid parts were assembled using Golden gate method
How to cite: pCAT220 was a gift from Thomas Howard (Addgene plasmid # 134888 ; http://n2t.net/addgene:134888 ; RRID:Addgene_134888)
